Addgene plasmid #223986: AiP12360 - pAAV-AiE0519h-minBG-SYFP2-WPRE3-BGHpA (Alias: CN2360)
Purpose: AiE0519h is an enhancer sequence, designed to drive AAV-mediated transgene expression incortical Sst+ neurons
Depositing lab: Allen Institute for Brain Science & Jonathan Ting. Depositing organization: Allen Institute. Publication: A suite of enhancer AAVs and transgenic mouse lines for genetic access to cortical cell types. Ben-Simon Y, Hooper M, Narayan S, Daigle TL, Dwivedi D, Way SW, Oster A, Stafford DA, Mich JK, Taormina MJ, Martinez RA, Opitz-Araya X, Roth JR, Alexander JR, Allen S, Amster A, Arbuckle J, Ayala A, Baker PM, Bakken TE, Barcelli T, Barta S, Bendrick J, Bertagnolli D, Bielstein C, Bishwakarma P, Bowlus J, Boyer G, Brouner K, Casian B, Casper T, Chakka AB, Chakrabarty R, Chance RK, Chavan S, Clark M, Colbert K, Collman F, Daniel S, Departee M, DiValentin P, Donadio N, Dotson N, Egdorf T, Fliss T, Gabitto M, Garcia J, Gary A, Gasperini M, Gloe J, Goldy J, Gore BB, Graybuck L, Greisman N, Haeseleer F, Halterman C, Haradon Z, Hastings SD, Helback O, Ho W, Hockemeyer D, Huang C, Huff S, Hunker A, Johansen N, Jones D, Juneau Z, Kalmbach B, Kannan M, Khem S, Kussick E, Kutsal R, Larsen R, Lee C, Lee AY, Leibly M, Lenz GH, Li S, Liang E, Lusk N, Madigan Z, Malloy J, Malone J, McCue R, Melchor J, Mollenkopf T, Moosman S, Morin E, Newman D, Ng L, Ngo K, Omstead V, Otto S, Oyama A, Pena N, Pham T, Phillips E, Pom CA, Potekhina L, Ransford S, Ray PL, Rette D, Reynoldson C, Rimorin C, Rocha D, Ruiz A, Sanchez REA, Sawyer L, Sedeno-Cortes A, Sevigny JP, Shapovalova N, Shepard N, Shulga L, Sigler AR, Siverts L, Soliman S, Somasundaram S, Staats B, Stewart K, Szelenyi E, Tieu M, Trader C, Tran A, van Velthoven CTJ, Walker M, Wang Y, Weed N, Wirthlin M, Wood T, Wynalda B, Yao Z, Zhou T, Ariza J, Dee N, Reding M, Ronellenfitch K, Mufti S, Sunkin SM, Smith KA, Esposito L, Waters J, Thyagarajan B, Yao S, Lein ES, Zeng H, Levi BP, Ngai J, Ting JT, Tasic B. Cell. 2025 May 16:S0092-8674(25)00513-6. doi: 10.1016/j.cell.2025.05.002. PubMed 40403729.
Backbone
  Vector backbone: pAAV
  Vector type: AAV
Growth in bacteria
  Bacterial resistance: Ampicillin, 100 μg/mL
  Growth temperature: 30°C
  Growth strain: NEB Stable
  Copy number: High Copy
Gene/Insert
  Gene/Insert name: SYFP2
  Species: Synthetic
  Mutation: NA
  Promoter: minBG
  Cloning method: Other
Terms and licenses: Academic/Nonprofit Terms; Industry Terms: Not Available to Industry
Depositor comments: Cloning Method: RE Cloning
How to cite: AiP12360 - pAAV-AiE0519h-minBG-SYFP2-WPRE3-BGHpA (Alias: CN2360) was a gift from Allen Institute for Brain Science & Jonathan Ting (Addgene plasmid # 223986 ; http://n2t.net/addgene:223986 ; RRID:Addgene_223986)
