[The description below was written by a language model from this plasmid's Addgene catalogue record and pLannotate feature annotations shown in this document.]
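Description:
AiP12360 - pAAV-AiE0519h-minBG-SYFP2-WPRE3-BGHpA (alias CN2360) is an AAV transfer plasmid of about 4.6 kb built on a pAAV backbone and intended for packaging a reporter genome into recombinant adeno-associated virus. In bacteria it is maintained by a high-copy ColE1/pUC-type origin and selected with ampicillin through the β-lactamase gene and its own promoter. An f1 phage origin is also present, along with short remnants of the pBR322 bom and rop regions. The use of a recombination-deficient strain is consistent with the instability typical of AAV inverted terminal repeats. The annotation detects a complete AAV2 ITR downstream of the cassette but only two short ITR fragments at the upstream end. This may reflect difficulty in sequencing or annotating the hairpin, and the record does not settle the point.

Between the ITRs, the payload is a compact enhancer-driven reporter cassette. AiE0519h, a candidate enhancer sequence, is placed upstream of a minimal beta-globin promoter (minBG), which has little activity alone and so lets the enhancer dictate where transcription occurs. Neither element is annotated in the feature table, but both would fall in the unannotated stretch between the left ITR fragments and the coding sequence. They drive SYFP2, a rapidly maturing monomeric yellow fluorescent protein derived from Aequorea victoria. The transcript is stabilised and terminated by WPRE3, a shortened woodchuck hepatitis virus posttranscriptional element that appears as two WPRE fragments, followed by the bovine growth hormone polyadenylation signal.

According to the record, the enhancer was designed to direct AAV-mediated transgene expression to cortical Sst+ neurons. The construct belongs to a larger suite of enhancer AAVs for genetic access to cortical cell types, and here it serves to label that population fluorescently.
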