Features (pLannotate 1.2.2; 14 found; start..end, strand, type, name):
     12..39      +  repeat_region  AAV2 ITR (fragment): inverted terminal repeat of adeno-associated virus serotype 2 inverted
     68..95      +  repeat_region  AAV2 ITR (fragment): inverted terminal repeat of adeno-associated virus serotype 2 inverted
    629..1345    +  CDS            SYFP2: SYFP2 is a basic (constitutively fluorescent) yellow fluorescent protein published in 2006, derived from Aequorea victoria. It is reported to be a very rapidly-maturing monomer with moderate acid sensitivity.
   1385..1542    +  misc_feature   WPRE (fragment): woodchuck hepatitis virus posttranscriptional regulatory element
   1548..1628    +  misc_feature   WPRE (fragment): woodchuck hepatitis virus posttranscriptional regulatory element
   1645..1756    +  polyA_signal   bGH poly(A) signal: bovine growth hormone polyadenylation signal
   1874..2014    +  repeat_region  AAV2 ITR: inverted terminal repeat of adeno-associated virus serotype 2 inverted
   2019..2070    -  misc_feature   bom (fragment): basis of mobility region from pBR322
   2089..2544    +  rep_origin     f1 ori (sequence partly withheld): f1 bacteriophage origin of replication; arrow indicates direction of (+) strand synthesis
   2545..2594    -  misc_feature   bom (fragment): basis of mobility region from pBR322
   2696..2731    -  CDS            rop (fragment): Rop protein, which maintains plasmids at low copy number; rop
   2826..2930    +  promoter       AmpR promoter: bla
   2931..3791    +  CDS            AmpR: β-lactamase; bla; confers resistance to ampicillin, carbenicillin, and related antibiotics
   3962..4550    +  rep_origin     ori: high-copy-number ColE1/pMB1/pBR322/pUC origin of replication
>Addgene plasmid #223986 | AiP12360 - pAAV-AiE0519h-minBG-SYFP2-WPRE3-BGHpA (Alias: CN2360) | addgene full sequence | sequence record 450552 | Addgene NGS Result
CCTGCAGGCAGCTGCGCGCTCGCTCGCTCACTGAGGCCGCCCGGGCGTCGGGCGACCTTTGGTCGCCCGG
CCTCAGTGAGCGAGCGAGCGCGCAGAGAGGGAGTGGCCAACTCCATCACTAGGGGTTCCTGCGGCCGCAC
GCGTAGCTCCTTGTTTGCACGTGTGTTCTCACAGTTCTCTTTGTCCAGACCAGGTACACTGCAGCCAAAG
ACAGCGTGGTTCAGTTCTTCTTTTACCAGCCCATCAGTCATCAGTGGAGACAAACTGACTTCTTTCCCTG
CACTGTGACGTGTGGAGGAGGTGAGGCCCAGGCTTTGTTCATGAATATTTAGAGCTCAGAGTTAGATAAA
TTASACATTTACATTTTTGAAGCTGATTTTAAAATTGGTGTGGTGATTAGAGATGTCTCATCACACAGCA
CCTTACTCAGCAGCCTGAATGCAATCGTGTTAATGAAGAAGATGCATTTGCCTTTATTCTTGAAGACAGG
TGCAAAACTGGATTTGGAAAATACCTTTTACTTTTAGCCGAGCTCGGGCTGGGCATAAAAGTCAGGGCAG
AGCCATCTATTGCTTACATTTGCTTCTGGGATCCAGATCTTTCGAAGCTAGCGCTACCGGTCGCCACCAT
GGTGAGCAAGGGCGAGGAGCTGTTCACCGGGGTGGTGCCCATCCTGGTCGAGCTGGACGGCGACGTAAAC
GGCCACAAGTTCAGCGTGTCCGGCGAGGGCGAGGGCGATGCCACCTACGGCAAGCTGACCCTGAAGCTGA
TCTGCACCACCGGCAAGCTGCCCGTGCCCTGGCCCACCCTCGTGACCACCCTGGGCTACGGCGTGCAGTG
CTTCGCCCGCTACCCCGACCACATGAAGCAGCACGACTTCTTCAAGTCCGCCATGCCCGAAGGCTACGTC
CAGGAGCGCACCATCTTCTTCAAGGACGACGGCAACTACAAGACCCGCGCCGAGGTGAAGTTCGAGGGCG
ACACCCTGGTGAACCGCATCGAGCTGAAGGGCATCGACTTCAAGGAGGACGGCAACATCCTGGGGCACAA
GCTGGAGTACAACTACAACAGCCACAACGTCTATATCACCGCCGACAAGCAGAAGAACGGCATCAAGGCC
AACTTCAAGATCCGCCACAACATCGAGGACGGCGGCGTGCAGCTCGCCGACCACTACCAGCAGAACACCC
CCATCGGCGACGGCCCCGTGCTGCTGCCCGACAACCACTACCTGAGCTACCAGTCCAAGCTGAGCAAAGA
CCCCAACGAGAAGCGCGATCACATGGTCCTGCTGGAGTTCGTGACCGCCGCCGGGATCACTCTCGGCATG
GACGAGCTGTACAAGTAAGTCGACGGCGCGCCGCGGCCGCGAATTCGATATCATAATCAACCTCTGGATT
ACAAAATTTGTGAAAGATTGACTGGTATTCTTAACTATGTTGCTCCTTTTACGCTATGTGGATACGCTGC
TTTAATGCCTTTGTATCATGCTATTGCTTCCCGTATGGCTTTCATTTTCTCCTCCTTGTATAAATCCTGG
TTAGTTCTTGCCACGGCGGAACTCATCGCCGCCTGCCTTGCCCGCTGCTGGACAGGGGCTCGGCTGTTGG
GCACTGACAATTCCGTGGCTCGAGAGATCTTCGACTGTGCCTTCTAGTTGCCAGCCATCTGTTGTTTGCC
CCTCCCCCGTGCCTTCCTTGACCCTGGAAGGTGCCACTCCCACTGTCCTTTCCTAATAAAATGAGGAAAT
TGCATCGCATTGTCTGAGTAGGTGTCATTCTATTCTGGGGGGTGGGGTGGGGCAGGACAGCAAGGGGGAG
GATTGGGAAGACAATAGCAGGCATGAGATCTCACGTGCGGACCGAGCGGCCGCAGGAACCCCTAGTGATG
GAGTTGGCCACTCCCTCTCTGCGCGCTCGCTCGCTCACTGAGGCCGGGCGACCAAAGGTCGCCCGACGCC
CGGGCTTTGCCCGGGCGGCCTCAGTGAGCGAGCGAGCGCGCAGCTGCCTGCAGGGGCGCCTGATGCGGTA
TTTTCTCCTTACGCATCTGTGCGGTATTTCACACCGCATA
[95 nt withheld, positions 2071-2165]
T
[46 nt withheld, positions 2167-2212]
C
[141 nt withheld, positions 2214-2354]
CCTTTGACGTTGGAGTCCACGTTCTTT
[37 nt withheld, positions 2382-2418]
ACTCTATCTCGGGCTATTCTTTTGATTTATAAGGGATTTTGCCGATTTCGGTCTATTGGTTAAAAAATGA
GCTGATTTAACAAAAATTTAACGCGAATTTTAACAAAATATTAACGTTTACAATTTTATGGTGCACTCTC
AGTACAATCTGCTCTGATGCCGCATAGTTAAGCCAGCCCCGACACCCGCCAACACCCGCTGACGCGCCCT
GACGGGCTTGTCTGCTCCCGGCATCCGCTTACAGACAAGCTGTGACCGTCTCCGGGAGCTGCATGTGTCA
GAGGTTTTCACCGTCATCACCGAAACGCGCGAGACGAAAGGGCCTCGTGATACGCCTATTTTTATAGGTT
AATGTCATGATAATAATGGTTTCTTAGACGTCAGGTGGCACTTTTCGGGGAAATGTGCGCGGAACCCCTA
TTTGTTTATTTTTCTAAATACATTCAAATATGTATCCGCTCATGAGACAATAACCCTGATAAATGCTTCA
ATAATATTGAAAAAGGAAGAGTATGAGTATTCAACATTTCCGTGTCGCCCTTATTCCCTTTTTTGCGGCA
TTTTGCCTTCCTGTTTTTGCTCACCCAGAAACGCTGGTGAAAGTAAAAGATGCTGAAGATCAGTTGGGTG
CACGAGTGGGTTACATCGAACTGGATCTCAACAGCGGTAAGATCCTTGAGAGTTTTCGCCCCGAAGAACG
TTTTCCAATGATGAGCACTTTTAAAGTTCTGCTATGTGGCGCGGTATTATCCCGTATTGACGCCGGGCAA
GAGCAACTCGGTCGCCGCATACACTATTCTCAGAATGACTTGGTTGAGTACTCACCAGTCACAGAAAAGC
ATCTTACGGATGGCATGACAGTAAGAGAATTATGCAGTGCTGCCATAACCATGAGTGATAACACTGCGGC
CAACTTACTTCTGACAACGATCGGAGGACCGAAGGAGCTAACCGCTTTTTTGCACAACATGGGGGATCAT
GTAACTCGCCTTGATCGTTGGGAACCGGAGCTGAATGAAGCCATACCAAACGACGAGCGTGACACCACGA
TGCCTGTAGCAATGGCAACAACGTTGCGCAAACTATTAACTGGCGAACTACTTACTCTAGCTTCCCGGCA
ACAATTAATAGACTGGATGGAGGCGGATAAAGTTGCAGGACCACTTCTGCGCTCGGCCCTTCCGGCTGGC
TGGTTTATTGCTGATAAATCTGGAGCCGGTGAGCGTGGGTCTCGCGGTATCATTGCAGCACTGGGGCCAG
ATGGTAAGCCCTCCCGTATCGTAGTTATCTACACGACGGGGAGTCAGGCAACTATGGATGAACGAAATAG
ACAGATCGCTGAGATAGGTGCCTCACTGATTAAGCATTGGTAACTGTCAGACCAAGTTTACTCATATATA
CTTTAGATTGATTTAAAACTTCATTTTTAATTTAAAAGGATCTAGGTGAAGATCCTTTTTGATAATCTCA
TGACCAAAATCCCTTAACGTGAGTTTTCGTTCCACTGAGCGTCAGACCCCGTAGAAAAGATCAAAGGATC
TTCTTGAGATCCTTTTTTTCTGCGCGTAATCTGCTGCTTGCAAACAAAAAAACCACCGCTACCAGCGGTG
GTTTGTTTGCCGGATCAAGAGCTACCAACTCTTTTTCCGAAGGTAACTGGCTTCAGCAGAGCGCAGATAC
CAAATACTGTTCTTCTAGTGTAGCCGTAGTTAGGCCACCACTTCAAGAACTCTGTAGCACCGCCTACATA
CCTCGCTCTGCTAATCCTGTTACCAGTGGCTGCTGCCAGTGGCGATAAGTCGTGTCTTACCGGGTTGGAC
TCAAGACGATAGTTACCGGATAAGGCGCAGCGGTCGGGCTGAACGGGGGGTTCGTGCACACAGCCCAGCT
TGGAGCGAACGACCTACACCGAACTGAGATACCTACAGCGTGAGCTATGAGAAAGCGCCACGCTTCCCGA
AGGGAGAAAGGCGGACAGGTATCCGGTAAGCGGCAGGGTCGGAACAGGAGAGCGCACGAGGGAGCTTCCA
GGGGGAAACGCCTGGTATCTTTATAGTCCTGTCGGGTTTCGCCACCTCTGACTTGAGCGTCGATTTTTGT
GATGCTCGTCAGGGGGGCGGAGCCTATGGAAAAACGCCAGCAACGCGGCCTTTTTACGGTTCCTGGCCTT
TTGCTGGCCTTTTGCTCACATGT
